>Addgene plasmid #142756 | TFORF1214 | addgene full sequence | sequence record 391465 | Addgene NGS Result
TTAATGTAGTCTTATGCAATACTCTTGTAGTCTTGCAACATGGTAACGATGAGTTAGCAACATGCCTTAC
AAGGAGAGAAAAAGCACCGTGCATGCCGATTGGTGGAAGTAAGGTGGTACGATCGTGCCTTATTAGGAAG
GCAACAGACGGGTCTGACATGGATTGGACGAACCACTGAATTGCCGCATTGCAGAGATATTGTATTTAAG
TGCCTAGCTCGATACATAAACGGGTCTCTCTGGTTAGACCAGATCTGAGCCTGGGAGCTCTCTGGCTAAC
TAGGGAACCCACTGCTTAAGCCTCAATAAAGCTTGCCTTGAGTGCTTCAAGTAGTGTGTGCCCGTCTGTT
GTGTGACTCTGGTAACTAGAGATCCCTCAGACCCTTTTAGTCAGTGTGGAAAATCTCTAGCAGTGGCGCC
CGAACAGGGACTTGAAAGCGAAAGGGAAACCAGAGGAGCTCTCTCGACGCAGGACTCGGCTTGCTGAAGC
GCGCACGGCAAGAGGCGAGGGGCGGCGACTGGTGAGTACGCCAAAAATTTTGACTAGCGGAGGCTAGAAG
GAGAGAGATGGGTGCGAGAGCGTCAGTATTAAGCGGGGGAGAATTAGATCGCGATGGGAAAAAATTCGGT
TAAGGCCAGGGGGAAAGAAAAAATATAAATTAAAACATATAGTATGGGCAAGCAGGGAGCTAGAACGATT
CGCAGTTAATCCTGGCCTGTTAGAAACATCAGAAGGCTGTAGACAAATACTGGGACAGCTACAACCATCC
CTTCAGACAGGATCAGAAGAACTTAGATCATTATATAATACAGTAGCAACCCTCTATTGTGTGCATCAAA
GGATAGAGATAAAAGACACCAAGGAAGCTTTAGACAAGATAGAGGAAGAGCAAAACAAAAGTAAGACCAC
CGCACAGCAAGCGGCCGCTGATCTTCAGACCTGGAGGAGGAGATATGAGGGACAATTGGAGAAGTGAATT
ATATAAATATAAAGTAGTAAAAATTGAACCATTAGGAGTAGCACCCACCAAGGCAAAGAGAAGAGTGGTG
CAGAGAGAAAAAAGAGCAGTGGGAATAGGAGCTTTGTTCCTTGGGTTCTTGGGAGCAGCAGGAAGCACTA
TGGGCGCAGCGTCAATGACGCTGACGGTACAGGCCAGACAATTATTGTCTGGTATAGTGCAGCAGCAGAA
CAATTTGCTGAGGGCTATTGAGGCGCAACAGCATCTGTTGCAACTCACAGTCTGGGGCATCAAGCAGCTC
CAGGCAAGAATCCTGGCTGTGGAAAGATACCTAAAGGATCAACAGCTCCTGGGGATTTGGGGTTGCTCTG
GAAAACTCATTTGCACCACTGCTGTGCCTTGGAATGCTAGTTGGAGTAATAAATCTCTGGAACAGATTTG
GAATCACACGACCTGGATGGAGTGGGACAGAGAAATTAACAATTACACAAGCTTAATACACTCCTTAATT
GAAGAATCGCAAAACCAGCAAGAAAAGAATGAACAAGAATTATTGGAATTAGATAAATGGGCAAGTTTGT
GGAATTGGTTTAACATAACAAATTGGCTGTGGTATATAAAATTATTCATAATGATAGTAGGAGGCTTGGT
AGGTTTAAGAATAGTTTTTGCTGTACTTTCTATAGTGAATAGAGTTAGGCAGGGATATTCACCATTATCG
TTTCAGACCCACCTCCCAACCCCGAGGGGACCCATGCATTGCATCTCAATTAGTCAGCAACCAGGTGTGG
AAAGTCCCCAGGCTCCCCAGCAGGCAGAAGTATGCAAAGCATGCGTCTCAATTAGTCAGCAACCATAGTC
CCGCCCCTAACTCCGCCCATCCCGCCCCTAACTCCGCCCAGTTCCGCCCATTCTCCGCCCCATGGCTGAC
TAATTTTTTTTATTTATGCAGAGGCCGAGGCCGCCTCGGCCTCTGAGCTATTCCAGAAGTAGTGAGGAGG
CTTTTTTGGAGGCCTAGGCTTTTGCAAAAAGCTTTCTAGAGGTACCACCGGAGCTTACCATGACCGAGTA
CAAGCCCACGGTGCGCCTCGCCACCCGCGACGACGTCCCCAGGGCCGTACGCACCCTCGCCGCCGCGTTC
GCCGACTACCCCGCCACGCGCCACACCGTCGATCCGGACCGCCACATCGAGCGGGTCACCGAGCTGCAAG
AACTCTTCCTCACGCGCGTCGGGCTCGACATCGGCAAGGTGTGGGTCGCGGACGACGGCGCCGCCGTGGC
GGTCTGGACCACGCCGGAGAGCGTCGAAGCGGGGGCGGTGTTCGCCGAGATCGGCCCGCGCATGGCCGAG
TTGAGCGGTTCCCGGCTGGCCGCGCAGCAACAGATGGAAGGCCTCCTGGCGCCGCACCGGCCCAAGGAGC
CCGCGTGGTTCCTGGCCACCGTCGGCGTCTCGCCCGACCACCAGGGCAAGGGTCTGGGCAGCGCCGTCGT
GCTCCCCGGAGTGGAGGCGGCCGAGCGCGCCGGGGTGCCCGCCTTCCTGGAGACCTCCGCGCCCCGCAAC
CTCCCCTTCTACGAGCGGCTCGGCTTCACCGTCACCGCCGACGTCGAGGTGCCCGAAGGACCGCGCACCT
GGTGCATGACCCGCAAGCCCGGTGCCAGTTAACGAATTCTAGATCTTGAGACAAATGGCAGTATTCATCC
ACAATTTTAAAAGAAAAGGGGGGATTGGGGGGTACAGTGCAGGGGAAAGAATAGTAGACATAATAGCAAC
AGACATACAAACTAAAGAATTACAAAAACAAATTACAAAAATTCAAAATTTTCGGGTTTATTACAGGGAC
AGCAGAGATCCACTTTGGCGCCGGCTCGAGGCCTGCAGGTGCAAAGATGGATAAAGTTTTAAACAGAGAG
GAATCTTTGCAGCTAATGGACCTTCTAGGTCTTGAAAGGAGTGGGAATTGGCTCCGGTGCCCGTCAGTGG
GCAGAGCGCACATCGCCCACAGTCCCCGAGAAGTTGGGGGGAGGGGTCGGCAATTGAACCGGTGCCTAGA
GAAGGTGGCGCGGGGTAAACTGGGAAAGTGATGTCGTGTACTGGCTCCGCCTTTTTCCCGAGGGTGGGGG
AGAACCGTATATAAGTGCAGTAGTCGCCGTGAACGTTCTTTTTCGCAACGGGTTTGCCGCCAGAACACAG
GTAAGTGCCGTGTGTGGTTCCCGCGGGCCTGGCCTCTTTACGGGTTATGGCCCTTGCGTGCCTTGAATTA
CTTCCACCTGGCTGCAGTACGTGATTCTTGATCCCGAGCTTCGGGTTGGAAGTGGGTGGGAGAGTTCGAG
GCCTTGCGCTTAAGGAGCCCCTTCGCCTCGTGCTTGAGTTGAGGCCTGGCCTGGGCGCTGGGGCCGCCGC
GTGCGAATCTGGTGGCACCTTCGCGCCTGTCTCGCTGCTTTCGATAAGTCTCTAGCCATTTAAAATTTTT
GATGACCTGCTGCGACGCTTTTTTTCTGGCAAGATAGTCTTGTAAATGCGGGCCAAGATCTGCACACTGG
TATTTCGGTTTTTGGGGCCGCGGGCGGCGACGGGGCCCGTGCGTCCCAGCGCACATGTTCGGCGAGGCGG
GGCCTGCGAGCGCGGCCACCGAGAATCGGACGGGGGTAGTCTCAAGCTGGCCGGCCTGCTCTGGTGCCTG
GCCTCGCGCCGCCGTGTATCGCCCCGCCCTGGGCGGCAAGGCTGGCCCGGTCGGCACCAGTTGCGTGAGC
GGAAAGATGGCCGCTTCCCGGCCCTGCTGCAGGGAGCTCAAAATGGAGGACGCGGCGCTCGGGAGAGCGG
GCGGGTGAGTCACCCACACAAAGGAAAAGGGCCTTTCCGTCCTCAGCCGTCGCTTCATGTGACTCCACGG
AGTACCGGGCGCCGTCCAGGCACCTCGATTAGTTCTCGAGCTTTTGGAGTACGTCGTCTTTAGGTTGGGG
GGAGGGGTTTTATGCGATGGAGTTTCCCCACACTGAGTGGGTGGAGACTGAAGTTAGGCCAGCTTGGCAC
TTGATGTAATTCTCCTTGGAATTTGCCCTTTTTGAGTTTGGATCTTGGTTCATTCTCAAGCCTCAGACAG
TGGTTCAAAGTTTTTTTCTTCCATTTCAGGTGTCGTGAGGCTAGCACCGCCACCATGGGGCCCTGCAGCG
GCTCCCGCCTGGGGCCCCCAGAGGCAGAGTCGCCCTCCCAGCCCCCTAAGAGGAGGAAGAAGAGGTACCT
GCGACATGACAAGCCCCCCTACACCTACTTGGCCATGATCGCCTTGGTGATTCAGGCCGCTCCCTCCCGC
AGACTGAAGCTGGCCCAGATCATCCGTCAGGTCCAGGCCGTGTTCCCCTTCTTCAGGGAAGACTACGAGG
GCTGGAAAGACTCCATTCGCCACAACCTTTCCTCCAACCGATGCTTCCGCAAGGTGCCCAAGGACCCTGC
AAAGCCCCAGGCCAAGGGCAACTTCTGGGCGGTCGACGTGAGCCTGATCCCAGCTGAGGCGCTCCGGCTG
CAGAACACCGCCCTGTGCCGGCGCTGGCAGAACGGAGGTGCGCGTGGAGCCTTCGCCAAGGACCTGGGCC
CCTACGTGCTGCACGGCCGGCCATACCGGCCGCCCAGTCCCCCGCCACCACCCAGTGAGGGCTTCAGCAT
CAAGTCCCTGCTAGGAGGGTCCGGGGAGGGGGCACCCTGGCCGGGGCTAGCTCCACAGAGCAGCCCAGTT
CCTGCAGGCACAGGGAACAGTGGGGAGGAGGCGGTGCCCACCCCACCCCTTCCCTCTTCTGAGAGGCCTC
TGTGGCCCCTCTGCCCCCTTCCTGGCCCCACGAGAGTGGAGGGGGAGACTGTGCAGGGGGGAGCCATCGG
GCCCTCAACCCTCTCCCCAGAGCCTAGGGCCTGGCCTCTCCACTTACTGCAGGGCACCGCAGTTCCTGGG
GGACGGTCCAGCGGGGGACACAGGGCCTCCCTCTGGGGGCAGCTGCCCACCTCCTACTTGCCTATCTACA
CTCCCAATGTGGTAATGCCCTTGGCACCACCACCCACCTCCTGTCCCCAGTGTCCGTCAACCAGCCCTGC
CTACTGGGGGGTGGCCCCTGAAACCCGAGGGCCCCCAGGGCTGCTCTGCGATCTAGACGCCCTCTTCCAA
GGGGTGCCACCCAACAAAAGCATCTACGACGTTTGGGTCAGCCACCCTCGGGACCTGGCGGCCCCTGGCC
CAGGCTGGCTGCTCTCCTGGTGCAGCCTGTAGTAATGAACTAGTCCGTAACTTGAAAGTATTTCGATTTC
TTGGCTTTATATATCTTGTGGAAAGGACGACTTTGTTGGATTCCACCACCTACCACGCGTTAAGTCGACA
ATCAACCTCTGGATTACAAAATTTGTGAAAGATTGACTGGTATTCTTAACTATGTTGCTCCTTTTACGCT
ATGTGGATACGCTGCTTTAATGCCTTTGTATCATGCTATTGCTTCCCGTATGGCTTTCATTTTCTCCTCC
TTGTATAAATCCTGGTTGCTGTCTCTTTATGAGGAGTTGTGGCCCGTTGTCAGGCAACGTGGCGTGGTGT
GCACTGTGTTTGCTGACGCAACCCCCACTGGTTGGGGCATTGCCACCACCTGTCAGCTCCTTTCCGGGAC
TTTCGCTTTCCCCCTCCCTATTGCCACGGCGGAACTCATCGCCGCCTGCCTTGCCCGCTGCTGGACAGGG
GCTCGGCTGTTGGGCACTGACAATTCCGTGGTGTTGTCGGGGAAATCATCGTCCTTTCCTTGGCTGCTCG
CCTGTGTTGCCACCTGGATTCTGCGCGGGACGTCCTTCTGCTACGTCCCTTCGGCCCTCAATCCAGCGGA
CCTTCCTTCCCGCGGCCTGCTGCCGGCTCTGCGGCCTCTTCCGCGTCTTCGCCTTCGCCCTCAGACGAGT
CGGATCTCCCTTTGGGCCGCCTCCCCGCGTCGACTTTAAGACCAATGACTTACAAGGCAGCTGTAGATCT
TAGCCACTTTTTAAAAGAAAAGGGGGGACTGGAAGGGCTAATTCACTCCCAACGAAGACAAGATCTGCTT
TTTGCTTGTACTGGGTCTCTCTGGTTAGACCAGATCTGAGCCTGGGAGCTCTCTGGCTAACTAGGGAACC
CACTGCTTAAGCCTCAATAAAGCTTGCCTTGAGTGCTTCAAGTAGTGTGTGCCCGTCTGTTGTGTGACTC
TGGTAACTAGAGATCCCTCAGACCCTTTTAGTCAGTGTGGAAAATCTCTAGCAGTACGTATAGTAGTTCA
TGTCATCTTATTATTCAGTATTTATAACTTGCAAAGAAATGAATATCAGAGAGTGAGAGGAACTTGTTTA
TTGCAGCTTATAATGGTTACAAATAAAGCAATAGCATCACAAATTTCACAAATAAAGCATTTTTTTCACT
GCATTCTAGTTGTGGTTTGTCCAAACTCATCAATGTATCTTATCATGTCTGGCTCTAGCTATCCCGCCCC
TAACTCCGCCCATCCCGCCCCTAACTCCGCCCAGTTCCGCCCATTCTCCGCCCCATGGCTGACTAATTTT
TTTTATTTATGCAGAGGCCGAGGCCGCCTCGGCCTCTGAGCTATTCCAGAAGTAGTGAGGAGGCTTTTTT
GGAGGCCTAGGGACGTACCCAATTCGCCCTATAGTGAGTCGTATTACGCGCGCTCACTGGCCGTCGTTTT
ACAACGTCGTGACTGGGAAAACCCTGGCGTTACCCAACTTAATCGCCTTGCAGCACATCCCCCTTTCGCC
AGCTGGCGTAATAGCGAAGAGGCCCGCACCGATCGCCCTTCCCAACAGTTGCGCAGCCTGAATGGCGAAT
GGG
[124 nt withheld, positions 6794-6917]
C
[91 nt withheld, positions 6919-7009]
A
[49 nt withheld, positions 7011-7059]
CCTTTGACGTTGGAGTCCACGTTCTTT
[37 nt withheld, positions 7087-7123]
ACCCTATCTCGGTCTATTCTTTTGATTTATAAGGGATTTTGCCGATTTCGGCCTATTGGTTAAAAAATGA
GCTGATTTAACAAAAATTTAACGCGAATTTTAACAAAATATTAACGCTTACAATTTAGGTGGCACTTTTC
GGGGAAATGTGCGCGGAACCCCTATTTGTTTATTTTTCTAAATACATTCAAATATGTATCCGCTCATGAG
ACAATAACCCTGATAAATGCTTCAATAATATTGAAAAAGGAAGAGTATGAGTATTCAACATTTCCGTGTC
GCCCTTATTCCCTTTTTTGCGGCATTTTGCCTTCCTGTTTTTGCTCACCCAGAAACGCTGGTGAAAGTAA
AAGATGCTGAAGATCAGTTGGGTGCACGAGTGGGTTACATCGAACTGGATCTCAACAGCGGTAAGATCCT
TGAGAGTTTTCGCCCCGAAGAACGTTTTCCAATGATGAGCACTTTTAAAGTTCTGCTATGTGGCGCGGTA
TTATCCCGTATTGACGCCGGGCAAGAGCAACTCGGTCGCCGCATACACTATTCTCAGAATGACTTGGTTG
AGTACTCACCAGTCACAGAAAAGCATCTTACGGATGGCATGACAGTAAGAGAATTATGCAGTGCTGCCAT
AACCATGAGTGATAACACTGCGGCCAACTTACTTCTGACAACGATCGGAGGACCGAAGGAGCTAACCGCT
TTTTTGCACAACATGGGGGATCATGTAACTCGCCTTGATCGTTGGGAACCGGAGCTGAATGAAGCCATAC
CAAACGACGAGCGTGACACCACGATGCCTGTAGCAATGGCAACAACGTTGCGCAAACTATTAACTGGCGA
ACTACTTACTCTAGCTTCCCGGCAACAATTAATAGACTGGATGGAGGCGGATAAAGTTGCAGGACCACTT
CTGCGCTCGGCCCTTCCGGCTGGCTGGTTTATTGCTGATAAATCTGGAGCCGGTGAGCGTGGGTCTCGCG
GTATCATTGCAGCACTGGGGCCAGATGGTAAGCCCTCCCGTATCGTAGTTATCTACACGACGGGGAGTCA
GGCAACTATGGATGAACGAAATAGACAGATCGCTGAGATAGGTGCCTCACTGATTAAGCATTGGTAACTG
TCAGACCAAGTTTACTCATATATACTTTAGATTGATTTAAAACTTCATTTTTAATTTAAAAGGATCTAGG
TGAAGATCCTTTTTGATAATCTCATGACCAAAATCCCTTAACGTGAGTTTTCGTTCCACTGAGCGTCAGA
CCCCGTAGAAAAGATCAAAGGATCTTCTTGAGATCCTTTTTTTCTGCGCGTAATCTGCTGCTTGCAAACA
AAAAAACCACCGCTACCAGCGGTGGTTTGTTTGCCGGATCAAGAGCTACCAACTCTTTTTCCGAAGGTAA
CTGGCTTCAGCAGAGCGCAGATACCAAATACTGTTCTTCTAGTGTAGCCGTAGTTAGGCCACCACTTCAA
GAACTCTGTAGCACCGCCTACATACCTCGCTCTGCTAATCCTGTTACCAGTGGCTGCTGCCAGTGGCGAT
AAGTCGTGTCTTACCGGGTTGGACTCAAGACGATAGTTACCGGATAAGGCGCAGCGGTCGGGCTGAACGG
GGGGTTCGTGCACACAGCCCAGCTTGGAGCGAACGACCTACACCGAACTGAGATACCTACAGCGTGAGCT
ATGAGAAAGCGCCACGCTTCCCGAAGGGAGAAAGGCGGACAGGTATCCGGTAAGCGGCAGGGTCGGAACA
GGAGAGCGCACGAGGGAGCTTCCAGGGGGAAACGCCTGGTATCTTTATAGTCCTGTCGGGTTTCGCCACC
TCTGACTTGAGCGTCGATTTTTGTGATGCTCGTCAGGGGGGCGGAGCCTATGGAAAAACGCCAGCAACGC
GGCCTTTTTACGGTTCCTGGCCTTTTGCTGGCCTTTTGCTCACATGTTCTTTCCTGCGTTATCCCCTGAT
TCTGTGGATAACCGTATTACCGCCTTTGAGTGAGCTGATACCGCTCGCCGCAGCCGAACGACCGAGCGCA
GCGAGTCAGTGAGCGAGGAAGCGGAAGAGCGCCCAATACGCAAACCGCCTCTCCCCGCGCGTTGGCCGAT
TCATTAATGCAGCTGGCACGACAGGTTTCCCGACTGGAAAGCGGGCAGTGAGCGCAACGCAATTAATGTG
AGTTAGCTCACTCATTAGGCACCCCAGGCTTTACACTTTATGCTTCCGGCTCGTATGTTGTGTGGAATTG
TGAGCGGATAACAATTTCACACAGGAAACAGCTATGACCATGATTACGCCAAGCGCGCAATTAACCCTCA
CTAAAGGGAACAAAAGCTGGAGCTGCAAGC
Features (pLannotate 1.2.2; 31 found; start..end, strand, type, name):
      5..231     +  promoter       RSV promoter: Rous sarcoma virus enhancer/promoter
    232..412     +  LTR            5' LTR (truncated): truncated 5' long terminal repeat (LTR) from HIV-1
    459..584     +  misc_feature   HIV-1 Ψ: packaging signal of human immunodeficiency virus type 1
    568..931     +  CDS            HIV-1 gag (fragment): gag protein from human immunodeficiency virus 1; gag
   1077..1310    +  misc_feature   RRE: The Rev response element (RRE) of HIV-1 allows for Rev-dependent mRNA export from the nucleus to the cytoplasm.
   1687..1713    +  CDS            Rev (fragment): human immunodeficiency virus 1 (HIV-1) Rev protein; rev; enhances nuclear export of unspliced and incompletely spliced viral mRNAs
   1720..1743    +  promoter       SV40 promoter (fragment): SV40 early promoter
   1744..1815    +  promoter       SV40 promoter (fragment): SV40 enhancer and early promoter
   1839..1974    +  rep_origin     SV40 ori: SV40 origin of replication
   2020..2616    +  CDS            PuroR (fragment): puromycin N-acetyltransferase; pac from Streptomyces; confers resistance to puromycin
   2665..2782    +  misc_feature   cPPT/CTS: central polypurine tract and central termination sequence of HIV-1
   2847..2913    +  CDS            small t antigen (fragment): SV40 (simian virus 40) small t antigen
   2920..4098    +  promoter       EF-1α promoter: strong constitutive promoter for human elongation factor EF-1α
   4115..5209    +  CDS            FOXH1: FOXH1_HUMAN - Also known as FAST1, FAST2. Experimental evidence at protein level: Swiss-Prot protein existence level 1. Transcriptional activator. Recognizes and binds to the DNA sequence 5'-TGT[GT][GT]ATT-3'. Required for induction of the goosecoid (GSC) promoter by TGF-beta or activin signaling. Forms a transcriptionally active complex containing FOXH1/SMAD2/SMAD4 on a site on the GSC promoter called TARE (TGF-beta/activin response element). From Homo sapiens (Human).
   5225..5278    +  promoter       U6 promoter (fragment): RNA polymerase III promoter for human U6 snRNA
   5320..5908    +  misc_feature   WPRE: woodchuck hepatitis virus posttranscriptional regulatory element
   5959..5978    +  misc_feature   cPPT/CTS (fragment): central polypurine tract and central termination sequence of HIV-1
   5980..6213    +  LTR            3' LTR (ΔU3): self-inactivating 3' long terminal repeat (LTR) from HIV-1
   6291..6412    +  polyA_signal   SV40 poly(A) signal: SV40 polyadenylation signal
   6452..6587    +  rep_origin     SV40 ori: SV40 origin of replication
   6608..6626    -  promoter       T7 promoter: promoter for bacteriophage T7 RNA polymerase
   6634..6789    +  CDS            lacZα (fragment): LacZα fragment of β-galactosidase; lacZ fragment
   6794..7222    +  rep_origin     f1 ori (sequence partly withheld): f1 bacteriophage origin of replication; arrow indicates direction of (+) strand synthesis
   7275..7379    +  promoter       AmpR promoter: bla
   7380..8240    +  CDS            AmpR: β-lactamase; bla; confers resistance to ampicillin, carbenicillin, and related antibiotics
   8411..8999    +  rep_origin     ori: high-copy-number ColE1/pMB1/pBR322/pUC origin of replication
   9182..9274    +  CDS            lacI (fragment): lac repressor; lacI; The lac repressor binds to the lac operator to inhibit transcription in E. coli. This inhibition can be relieved by adding lactose or isopropyl-β-D-thiogalactopyranoside (IPTG).
   9287..9308    +  protein_bind   CAP binding site: CAP binding activates transcription in the presence of cAMP. E. coli catabolite activator protein
   9323..9353    +  promoter       lac promoter: promoter for the E. coli lac operon
   9361..9377    +  protein_bind   lac operator: The lac repressor binds to the lac operator to inhibit transcription in E. coli. This inhibition can be relieved by adding lactose or isopropyl-β-D-thiogalactopyranoside (IPTG). lac repressor encoded by lacI
   9422..9440    +  promoter       T3 promoter: promoter for bacteriophage T3 RNA polymerase
