[The description below was written by a language model from this plasmid's Addgene catalogue record and pLannotate feature annotations shown in this document.]
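Description:
TFORF1214 is a third-generation-style, self-inactivating lentiviral expression plasmid built on the pLX_TRC317 backbone and carrying the human transcription factor FOXH1 (also called FAST1). It belongs to a barcoded transcription factor ORF collection designed for overexpression studies. In bacteria it is maintained through a high-copy ColE1/pUC-type origin with ampicillin resistance (AmpR/bla). An f1 origin and remnants of a lac/lacZα cloning region flanked by T7 and T3 promoters also sit in the backbone. The depositor warns that the plasmid can recombine, which is common for LTR-containing vectors.

The viral genome is transcribed in packaging cells from an RSV promoter fused to a truncated HIV-1 5' LTR. It includes the Ψ packaging signal with a gag fragment, the RRE for Rev-dependent nuclear export, a cPPT/CTS element and a ΔU3 3' LTR that inactivates LTR promoter activity after integration, followed by an SV40 poly(A) signal. Inside the provirus there are two expression units. An SV40 early promoter/origin drives the puromycin N-acetyltransferase gene, allowing selection of transduced mammalian cells. A full-length EF-1α promoter drives the FOXH1 ORF, and a downstream WPRE enhances transcript stability and expression.

According to the catalogue entry, each ORF in the collection is paired with a unique 24-bp barcode so that transcription factors can be identified in pooled screens. The barcode is not annotated in the feature table, although a short unannotated stretch and a small U6 promoter fragment lie between the ORF and the WPRE. The vector is typically used for lentiviral delivery of FOXH1, alone or in pools, to test how its overexpression affects cell state, for example in directed differentiation.
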