Addgene plasmid #142756: TFORF1214
Purpose: Lentiviral vector for overexpressing transcription factor ORFs with unique 24-bp barcodes. Barcodes facilitate identification of transcription factors in pooled screens.
Depositing lab: Feng Zhang. Depositing organization: Broad Institute. Publication: A transcription factor atlas of directed differentiation. Joung J, Ma S, Tay T, Geiger-Schuller KR, Kirchgatterer PC, Verdine VK, Guo B, Arias-Garcia MA, Allen WE, Singh A, Kuksenko O, Abudayyeh OO, Gootenberg JS, Fu Z, Macrae RK, Buenrostro JD, Regev A, Zhang F. Cell. 2023 Jan 5;186(1):209-229.e26. doi: 10.1016/j.cell.2022.11.026. PubMed 36608654.
Backbone
  Vector backbone: pLX_TRC317
  Backbone manufacturer: Broad Institute Genetic Perturbation Platform
  Backbone size w/o insert (bp): 8264
  Vector type: Mammalian Expression, Lentiviral
  Selectable markers: Puromycin
Growth in bacteria
  Bacterial resistance: Ampicillin, 100 μg/mL
  Growth temperature: 37°C
  Growth strain: NEB Stable
  Copy number: High Copy
Gene/Insert
  Gene/Insert name: FOXH1
  Species: H. sapiens (human)
  Insert size (bp): 1199
  Entrez Gene: FOXH1 (a.k.a. FAST-1, FAST1)
  Promoter: EF1a
  Cloning method: Unknown
  Sequencing primers: 5′ GGGTGGAGACTGAAGTTAGGCCAG; 3′ CACATAGCGTAAAAGGAGCAACATAG
Terms and licenses: Academic/Nonprofit Terms; Industry Terms: Not Available to Industry
Depositor comments: NM_003923,ENST00000377317 . The transcription factor ORF portion of this plasmid was synthesized by Genewiz. Please test multiple small colonies in case of plasmid recombination. To make this collection available in a timely manner, a portion of this collection was not fully sequenced by Addgene. If an Addgene verified full plasmid sequence is not available, please contact us prior to placing an order to request the full sequence.
How to cite: TFORF1214 was a gift from Feng Zhang (Addgene plasmid # 142756 ; http://n2t.net/addgene:142756 ; RRID:Addgene_142756)
