>Addgene plasmid #142756 | TFORF1214 | depositor partial sequence | sequence record 280406 | Insert
ACCGCCACCATGGGGCCCTGCAGCGGCTCCCGCCTGGGGCCCCCAGAGGCAGAGTCGCCCTCCCAGCCCC
CTAAGAGGAGGAAGAAGAGGTACCTGCGACATGACAAGCCCCCCTACACCTACTTGGCCATGATCGCCTT
GGTGATTCAGGCCGCTCCCTCCCGCAGACTGAAGCTGGCCCAGATCATCCGTCAGGTCCAGGCCGTGTTC
CCCTTCTTCAGGGAAGACTACGAGGGCTGGAAAGACTCCATTCGCCACAACCTTTCCTCCAACCGATGCT
TCCGCAAGGTGCCCAAGGACCCTGCAAAGCCCCAGGCCAAGGGCAACTTCTGGGCGGTCGACGTGAGCCT
GATCCCAGCTGAGGCGCTCCGGCTGCAGAACACCGCCCTGTGCCGGCGCTGGCAGAACGGAGGTGCGCGT
GGAGCCTTCGCCAAGGACCTGGGCCCCTACGTGCTGCACGGCCGGCCATACCGGCCGCCCAGTCCCCCGC
CACCACCCAGTGAGGGCTTCAGCATCAAGTCCCTGCTAGGAGGGTCCGGGGAGGGGGCACCCTGGCCGGG
GCTAGCTCCACAGAGCAGCCCAGTTCCTGCAGGCACAGGGAACAGTGGGGAGGAGGCGGTGCCCACCCCA
CCCCTTCCCTCTTCTGAGAGGCCTCTGTGGCCCCTCTGCCCCCTTCCTGGCCCCACGAGAGTGGAGGGGG
AGACTGTGCAGGGGGGAGCCATCGGGCCCTCAACCCTCTCCCCAGAGCCTAGGGCCTGGCCTCTCCACTT
ACTGCAGGGCACCGCAGTTCCTGGGGGACGGTCCAGCGGGGGACACAGGGCCTCCCTCTGGGGGCAGCTG
CCCACCTCCTACTTGCCTATCTACACTCCCAATGTGGTAATGCCCTTGGCACCACCACCCACCTCCTGTC
CCCAGTGTCCGTCAACCAGCCCTGCCTACTGGGGGGTGGCCCCTGAAACCCGAGGGCCCCCAGGGCTGCT
CTGCGATCTAGACGCCCTCTTCCAAGGGGTGCCACCCAACAAAAGCATCTACGACGTTTGGGTCAGCCAC
CCTCGGGACCTGGCGGCCCCTGGCCCAGGCTGGCTGCTCTCCTGGTGCAGCCTGTAGTAATGAACTAGTC
CGTAACTTGAAAGTATTTCGATTTCTTGGCTTTATATATCTTGTGGAAAGGACGACTTTGTTGGATTCCA
CCACCTACC
