>Addgene plasmid #142756 | TFORF1214 | depositor partial sequence | sequence record 280407 | Barcode
CTTTGTTGGATTCCACCACCTACC
